Addgene plasmid #227895: pML625_RTN4-N-term_XTEN80-mEGFP-3xHA_pTMPLT
Purpose: Homology repair template for genome engineering. Organelle endogenous marker expressing GFP and epitope tags for mass spectrometry.
Depositing lab: Manuel Leonetti. Depositing organization: Chan Zuckerberg Biohub. Publication: Global organelle profiling reveals subcellular localization and remodeling at proteome scale. Hein MY, Peng D, Todorova V, McCarthy F, Kim K, Liu C, Savy L, Januel C, Baltazar-Nunez R, Sekhar M, Vaid S, Bax S, Vangipuram M, Burgess J, Njoya L, Wang E, Ivanov IE, Byrum JR, Pradeep S, Gonzalez CG, Aniseia Y, Creery JS, McMorrow AH, Sunshine S, Yeung-Levy S, DeFelice BC, Mehta SB, Itzhak DN, Elias JE, Leonetti MD. Cell. 2024 Dec 26:S0092-8674(24)01344-8. doi: 10.1016/j.cell.2024.11.028. PubMed 39742809.
Backbone
  Vector backbone: pTwist Amp High Copy
  Backbone manufacturer: Twist Biosciences
  Vector type: CRISPR
Growth in bacteria
  Bacterial resistance: Ampicillin, 100 μg/mL
  Growth temperature: 37°C
  Growth strain: DH5alpha
  Copy number: High Copy
Gene/Insert
  Gene/Insert name: RTN4 homology arms with mEGFP-3xHA for insertion at N terminus
  Species: H. sapiens (human)
  Cloning method: Gene Synthesis
Terms and licenses: Academic/Nonprofit Terms; Industry Terms: Not Available to Industry
How to cite: pML625_RTN4-N-term_XTEN80-mEGFP-3xHA_pTMPLT was a gift from Manuel Leonetti (Addgene plasmid # 227895 ; http://n2t.net/addgene:227895 ; RRID:Addgene_227895)
