[The description below was written by a language model from this plasmid's Addgene catalogue record and pLannotate feature annotations shown in this document.]
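Description:
pML625_RTN4-N-term_XTEN80-mEGFP-3xHA_pTMPLT is a homology-directed repair donor plasmid for CRISPR-based knock-in at the human RTN4 locus (reticulon 4, also known as NOGO). It was made by gene synthesis in the pTwist Amp High Copy backbone and is a purely bacterial propagation vector. It carries a high-copy ColE1/pUC-type origin and a β-lactamase gene with its own promoter for ampicillin selection. The feature table also picks up a short lacZα remnant and an attB1-like site, which appear to be backbone remnants rather than functional parts of the payload.

The insert consists of RTN4 homology arms flanking a tag cassette designed for in-frame insertion at the N terminus of the endogenous protein. In the annotated 4,393 nt sequence, an HA epitope segment (annotated only as a fragment of a 3xHA tag) lies just upstream of the monomeric mEGFP coding sequence. Downstream of these is a fragment of the RTN4 coding region that presumably forms part of the 3′ homology arm. The construct name indicates an XTEN80 linker, a flexible unstructured spacer, but it is not annotated in the table. It may occupy the unannotated gap between mEGFP and the RTN4 sequence. No mammalian promoter is recorded, which fits the design: after repair of a nuclease-induced break, the tagged fusion is expressed from the native RTN4 promoter at endogenous levels. The guide RNA and nuclease must be supplied separately, and the record does not describe them.

According to the record, the resulting cell lines serve as endogenous organelle markers. GFP provides fluorescence, and the epitope tags support mass-spectrometry-based organelle profiling of the proteome.
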