Features (pLannotate 1.2.2; 8 found; start..end, strand, type, name):
    252..356     -  promoter       AmpR promoter: bla
    443..486     -  CDS            lacZα (fragment): LacZα fragment of β-galactosidase; lacZ fragment
   1105..1131    +  CDS            3xHA (fragment): three tandem HA epitope tags
   1171..1884    +  CDS            mEGFP: mEGFP is a basic (constitutively fluorescent) green fluorescent protein published in 2002, derived from Aequorea victoria. It has moderate acid sensitivity.
   2191..2667    +  CDS            RTN4 (fragment): RTN4_HUMAN - Also known as KIAA0886, NOGO From Homo sapiens (Human).
   2955..3543    -  rep_origin     ori: high-copy-number ColE1/pMB1/pBR322/pUC origin of replication
   3660..3684    -  protein_bind   attB1: mutant version of attB; recombination site for the Gateway® BP reaction BP Clonase™
   3784..251     -  CDS            AmpR (across the origin): β-lactamase; bla; confers resistance to ampicillin, carbenicillin, and related antibiotics
>Addgene plasmid #227895 | pML625_RTN4-N-term_XTEN80-mEGFP-3xHA_pTMPLT | addgene full sequence | sequence record 468625 | Addgene NGS Result
GCGTCAATACGGGATAATACCGCGCCACATAGCAGAACTTTAAAAGTGCTCATCATTGGAAAACGTTCTT
CGGGGCGAAAACTCTCAAGGATCTTACCGCTGTTGAGATCCAGTTCGATGTAACCCACTCGTGCACCCAA
CTGATCTTCAGCATCTTTTACTTTCACCAGCGTTTCTGGGTGAGCAAAAACAGGAAGGCAAAATGCCGCA
AAAAAGGGAATAAGGGCGACACGGAAATGTTGAATACTCATACTCTTCCTTTTTCAATATTATTGAAGCA
TTTATCAGGGTTATTGTCTCATGAGCGGATACATATTTGAATGTATTTAGAAAAATAAACAAATAGGGGT
TCCGCGCACATTTCCCCGAAAAGTGCCAGATACCTGAAACAAAACCCATCGTACGGCCAAGGAAGTCTCC
AATAACTGTGATCCACCACAAGCGCCAGGGTTTTCCCAGTCACGACGTTGTAAAACGACGGCCAGTCATG
CATAATCCGCACGCATCTGGAATAAGGAAGTGCCATTCCGCCTGACCTGGAGCTTACTGGTGTCACTTCC
CCCACCCCAACTCACGGTTACCCAAAGTGGGGGTGGAGCTCCCAGCTCTCAGCCCCGCCCATTGAACGCA
ATCCCAGCCGGTAAGAGAGAGGAAGTGCCGTAGTCCCCACCCACTTTCATCTCCTTCCCTTTCTGTTGGC
CCGGCTGGTCGCCTATCTTCTCGATCCTGTAGCCGATTGGCTCTCTCCCTCCCGCGCCAGTCCCTGCCCT
CCCCTGGGGAGGGTGAGTCACGCCAAACTGGGCGGAGAGTCCGCTGGCCTCACTCCTAGCTCATCTGGGC
GGCGGCGGCAAGTGGGGACAGGGCGGGTGGCGCATCACCGGCGCGGAGGCAGGAGGAGCAGTCTCATTGT
TCCGGGAGCCGTCACCACAGTAGGTCCCTCGGCTCAGTCGGCCCAGCCCCTCTCAGTCCTCCCCAACCCC
CACAACCGCCCGCGGCTCTGAGACGCGGCCCCGGCGGCGGCGGCAGCAGCTGCAGCATCATCTCCACCCT
CCAGCCATGTCTGGTGGTACTTCCGGGTACCCATACGATGTTCCAGATTACGCTTATCCGTATGACGTCC
CGGACTATGCATACCCCTACGATGTACCCGATTACGCCGCTGGAGCTGGCGTGAGCAAGGGCGAGGAGCT
GTTCACCGGGGTGGTGCCCATCCTGGTCGAGCTGGACGGCGACGTAAACGGCCACAAGTTCAGCGTGTCC
GGCGAGGGCGAGGGCGATGCCACCTACGGCAAGCTGACCCTGAAGTTCATCTGCACCACCGGCAAGCTGC
CCGTGCCCTGGCCCACCCTCGTGACCACCCTGACCTACGGCGTGCAGTGCTTCAGCCGCTACCCCGACCA
CATGAAGCAGCACGACTTCTTCAAGTCCGCCATGCCCGAAGGCTACGTCCAGGAGCGCACCATCTTCTTC
AAGGACGACGGCAACTACAAGACCCGCGCCGAGGTGAAGTTCGAGGGCGACACCCTGGTGAACCGCATCG
AGCTGAAGGGCATCGACTTCAAGGAGGACGGCAACATCCTGGGGCACAAGCTGGAGTACAACTACAACAG
CCACAACGTCTATATCATGGCCGACAAGCAGAAGAACGGCATCAAGGTGAACTTCAAGATCCGCCACAAC
ATCGAGGACGGCAGCGTGCAGCTCGCCGACCACTACCAGCAGAACACCCCCATCGGCGACGGCCCCGTGC
TGCTGCCCGACAACCACTACCTGAGCACCCAGTCCAAGCTGAGCAAAGACCCCAACGAGAAGCGCGATCA
CATGGTCCTGCTGGAGTTCGTGACCGCCGCCGGGATCACTCTCGGCATGGACGAGCTGTACAAGGGTGGC
GGATTGGAAGTTTTGTTTCAAGGTCCAGGATCTAACGGCAGCGGAGGGCCGAGCTCTGGCGCACCCCCAC
CAAGTGGAGGGTCACCTGCCGGGTCCCCAACATCTACTGAAGAAGGCACCAGCGAATCCGCAACGCCCGA
GTCAGGCCCTGGTACCTCCACAGAACCATCTGAAGGTAGTGCGCCTGGTTCCCCAGCTGGAAGCCCTACT
TCCACCGAAGAAGGCACGTCAACCGAACCAAGTGAAGGATCTGCCCCTGGGACCAGCACTGAACCATCTG
AGGGTGCAGGGAGTGGAAGTGAAGACCTGGACCAGTCTCCTCTGGTCTCGTCCTCGGACAGCCCACCCCG
GCCGCAGCCCGCGTTCAAGTACCAGTTCGTGAGGGAGCCCGAGGACGAGGAGGAAGAAGAGGAGGAGGAA
GAGGAGGACGAGGACGAAGACCTGGAGGAGCTGGAGGTGCTGGAGAGGAAGCCCGCCGCCGGGCTGTCCG
CGGCCCCAGTGCCCACCGCCCCTGCCGCCGGCGCGCCCCTGATGGACTTCGGAAATGACTTCGTGCCGCC
GGCGCCCCGGGGACCCCTGCCGGCCGCTCCCCCCGTCGCCCCGGAGCGGCAGCCGTCTTGGGACCCGAGC
CCGGTGTCGTCGACCGTGCCCGCGCCATCCCCGCTGTCTGCTGCCGCAGTCTCGCCCTCCAAGCTCCCTG
AGGACGACGAGCCTCCGGCCCGGCCTCCCCCTCCTCCCCCGGCCAGCGTGAGCCCCCAGGCAGAGCCCGT
GTGGACCCCGCCAGCCCCGGCTCCCGCCGCCGTCAGAAGACCGTCAGTGAAGGCTAGGTGGAGGCTCAGT
GATGATAAGTCTGCGATGGTGGATGCATGTGTCATGGTCATAGCTGTTTCCTGTGTGAAATTGTTATCCG
CTCAGAGGGCACAATCCTATTCCGCGCTATCCGACAATCTCCAAGACATTAGGTGGAGTTCAGTTCGGCG
TATGGCATATGTCGCTGGAAAGAACATGTGAGCAAAAGGCCAGCAAAAGGCCAGGAACCGTAAAAAGGCC
GCGTTGCTGGCGTTTTTCCATAGGCTCCGCCCCCCTGACGAGCATCACAAAAATCGACGCTCAAGTCAGA
GGTGGCGAAACCCGACAGGACTATAAAGATACCAGGCGTTTCCCCCTGGAAGCTCCCTCGTGCGCTCTCC
TGTTCCGACCCTGCCGCTTACCGGATACCTGTCCGCCTTTCTCCCTTCGGGAAGCGTGGCGCTTTCTCAT
AGCTCACGCTGTAGGTATCTCAGTTCGGTGTAGGTCGTTCGCTCCAAGCTGGGCTGTGTGCACGAACCCC
CCGTTCAGCCCGACCGCTGCGCCTTATCCGGTAACTATCGTCTTGAGTCCAACCCGGTAAGACACGACTT
ATCGCCACTGGCAGCAGCCACTGGTAACAGGATTAGCAGAGCGAGGTATGTAGGCGGTGCTACAGAGTTC
TTGAAGTGGTGGCCTAACTACGGCTACACTAGAAGAACAGTATTTGGTATCTGCGCTCTGCTGAAGCCAG
TTACCTTCGGAAAAAGAGTTGGTAGCTCTTGATCCGGCAAACAAACCACCGCTGGTAGCGGTGGTTTTTT
TGTTTGCAAGCAGCAGATTACGCGCAGAAAAAAAGGATCTCAAGAAGATCCTTTGATCTTTTCTACGGGG
TCTGACGCTCTATTCAACAAAGCCGCCGTCCCGTCAAGTCAGCGTAAATGGGTAGGGGGCTTCAAATCGT
CCTCGTGATACCAATTCGGAGCCTGCTTTTTTGTACAAACTTGTTGATAATGGCAATTCAAGGATCTTCA
CCTAGATCCTTTTAAATTAAAAATGAAGTTTTAAATCAATCTAAAGTATATATGAGTAAACTTGGTCTGA
CAGTTACCAATGCTTAATCAGTGAGGCACCTATCTCAGCGATCTGTCTATTTCGTTCATCCATAGTTGCC
TGACTCCCCGTCGTGTAGATAACTACGATACGGGAGGGCTTACCATCTGGCCCCAGTGCTGCAATGATAC
CGCGAGAGCCACGCTCACCGGCTCCAGATTTATCAGCAATAAACCAGCCAGCCGGAAGGGCCGAGCGCAG
AAGTGGTCCTGCAACTTTATCCGCCTCCATCCAGTCTATTAATTGTTGCCGGGAAGCTAGAGTAAGTAGT
TCGCCAGTTAATAGTTTGCGCAACGTTGTTGCCATTGCTACAGGCATCGTGGTGTCACGCTCGTCGTTTG
GTATGGCTTCATTCAGCTCCGGTTCCCAACGATCAAGGCGAGTTACATGATCCCCCATGTTGTGCAAAAA
AGCGGTTAGCTCCTTCGGTCCTCCGATCGTTGTCAGAAGTAAGTTGGCCGCAGTGTTATCACTCATGGTT
ATGGCAGCACTGCATAATTCTCTTACTGTCATGCCATCCGTAAGATGCTTTTCTGTGACTGGTGAGTACT
CAACCAAGTCATTCTGAGAATAGTGTATGCGGCGACCGAGTTGCTCTTGCCCG
